>Addgene plasmid #212552 | pTwist-SARS-CoV-2 Spike-deltaC18 A264D (GAC) | addgene full sequence | sequence record 431569 | Addgene NGS Result
CATGTTTGTGTTCCTCGTTCTCCTGCCCCTCGTTTCTTCCCAATGCGTGAACCTCACAACTAGAACGCAG
CTCCCACCCGCTTACACGAACTCTTTTACTCGTGGAGTATACTATCCCGATAAAGTCTTTAGGTCCAGTG
TCCTTCATTCTACTCAAGACCTTTTCCTGCCATTCTTCTCAAATGTCACCTGGTTCCATGCTATCCACGT
TTCTGGCACCAACGGAACTAAACGATTTGATAATCCCGTCTTGCCATTTAACGATGGCGTATACTTTGCC
TCAACGGAGAAGTCCAACATTATCCGGGGATGGATATTTGGCACCACCCTGGACTCCAAGACACAGTCTC
TCCTCATTGTGAACAACGCCACCAATGTCGTCATCAAAGTCTGTGAATTTCAATTTTGTAACGATCCCTT
TCTCGGGGTTTATTATCATAAGAATAACAAGTCTTGGATGGAGTCAGAGTTCCGCGTTTACAGTTCCGCT
AACAACTGTACTTTTGAGTACGTTTCCCAACCATTTCTCATGGATCTTGAAGGGAAGCAAGGCAACTTCA
AGAATCTCCGCGAATTTGTGTTTAAGAATATAGACGGCTACTTCAAAATTTATAGCAAGCATACCCCGAT
AAATCTGGTTCGGGATCTCCCTCAAGGCTTCTCCGCGTTGGAACCCCTCGTGGACTTGCCGATTGGCATC
AACATCACCCGGTTCCAAACCCTTCTTGCCCTTCATCGAAGCTACCTCACGCCTGGCGACAGTAGTAGTG
GTTGGACAGCGGGCGCAGCAGACTACTATGTGGGATATTTGCAACCACGCACCTTTCTTCTCAAATATAA
CGAAAACGGAACAATTACCGATGCCGTAGACTGTGCCCTCGATCCCCTGTCCGAAACTAAATGCACACTC
AAGTCCTTCACAGTTGAGAAAGGCATATACCAAACCAGTAACTTCCGCGTCCAACCCACCGAATCCATTG
TTCGATTCCCTAACATCACCAATTTGTGTCCTTTCGGTGAAGTATTTAATGCCACTCGATTTGCATCAGT
TTATGCCTGGAATCGCAAGCGAATATCAAATTGTGTTGCAGATTATAGTGTCCTGTATAATAGCGCATCA
TTCAGCACTTTTAAGTGTTATGGGGTCAGCCCTACGAAATTGAATGACTTGTGTTTTACCAACGTTTACG
CAGATTCTTTCGTCATACGCGGCGACGAAGTCCGACAGATTGCACCGGGGCAAACCGGAAAGATAGCAGA
CTATAATTATAAGTTGCCGGATGACTTCACCGGCTGCGTTATAGCATGGAACTCCAATAATCTCGATTCA
AAAGTCGGCGGCAACTATAATTATCTTTACCGCCTGTTTCGCAAGTCAAATCTGAAGCCCTTTGAACGTG
ACATCTCCACCGAAATTTATCAAGCTGGCAGCACCCCATGTAATGGAGTGGAAGGGTTTAACTGTTATTT
TCCCCTTCAATCATACGGATTTCAACCAACAAATGGGGTGGGCTATCAACCATATCGGGTGGTAGTCTTG
AGCTTTGAGCTGCTCCACGCACCGGCTACAGTTTGCGGACCGAAGAAAAGCACTAACCTGGTGAAGAATA
AATGTGTGAACTTCAACTTTAATGGGCTCACCGGAACAGGGGTGCTGACAGAATCAAACAAGAAATTTCT
CCCTTTTCAACAATTTGGTAGAGACATTGCCGATACCACAGATGCCGTCCGCGATCCGCAAACACTGGAA
ATCCTCGATATAACACCCTGTAGCTTCGGCGGGGTCAGCGTGATAACTCCCGGAACGAACACATCCAACC
AAGTGGCTGTCCTGTATCAAGATGTCAACTGTACCGAAGTCCCTGTGGCGATACACGCCGACCAACTGAC
ACCCACCTGGAGAGTCTACTCAACAGGTTCCAATGTCTTTCAAACTAGAGCGGGTTGTCTCATTGGCGCT
GAGCATGTCAATAATTCATACGAATGTGATATTCCTATTGGGGCAGGAATCTGTGCGTCTTATCAAACTC
AAACGAACTCACCACGGCGCGCTCGCTCAGTAGCCAGCCAGTCCATAATCGCCTATACCATGAGTCTCGG
GGCTGAGAACTCCGTGGCTTATTCAAACAATTCCATCGCAATCCCAACTAACTTTACCATTAGCGTTACC
ACGGAAATCTTGCCCGTCAGCATGACTAAGACGAGCGTAGACTGTACGATGTATATCTGTGGGGATTCCA
CCGAGTGTAGCAACCTCTTGCTTCAATACGGGTCTTTCTGTACTCAACTCAACCGAGCATTGACCGGAAT
TGCGGTCGAACAAGACAAGAATACCCAAGAGGTGTTCGCACAAGTAAAGCAAATATACAAAACGCCGCCA
ATCAAAGATTTTGGCGGGTTTAATTTTAGCCAAATACTGCCAGACCCATCTAAGCCTTCAAAACGCAGCT
TTATCGAGGATCTGCTGTTCAACAAAGTTACGTTGGCTGACGCGGGTTTCATTAAGCAGTATGGGGATTG
TTTGGGAGACATTGCGGCCCGCGACCTTATCTGTGCTCAAAAATTCAATGGGTTGACAGTTCTGCCCCCT
CTGCTCACTGATGAGATGATTGCACAGTATACATCAGCATTGTTGGCAGGAACCATTACATCCGGCTGGA
CTTTTGGCGCGGGTGCGGCCCTTCAAATACCTTTCGCTATGCAAATGGCTTACAGATTCAATGGGATTGG
TGTCACGCAAAATGTATTGTATGAAAATCAGAAGCTGATCGCTAATCAATTTAACAGCGCGATTGGCAAG
ATCCAAGATTCACTGTCAAGCACAGCGTCCGCCCTCGGCAAACTCCAAGATGTTGTGAATCAAAACGCCC
AGGCCCTGAATACCCTCGTGAAGCAACTGAGTTCTAACTTCGGCGCAATCTCCAGCGTCCTCAACGACAT
ATTGTCCAGACTTGATAAGGTGGAAGCCGAGGTGCAAATTGATCGGCTCATCACAGGCAGGCTCCAGTCA
CTCCAAACTTATGTGACACAACAGTTGATCCGGGCTGCTGAGATACGAGCAAGCGCCAACCTGGCCGCCA
CTAAAATGTCAGAGTGCGTGCTCGGGCAGTCCAAACGGGTTGACTTTTGTGGCAAGGGCTATCACTTGAT
GTCCTTCCCCCAATCCGCCCCACATGGAGTGGTCTTTCTCCACGTCACTTATGTCCCTGCTCAAGAGAAG
AACTTTACGACAGCTCCAGCAATCTGTCACGATGGCAAAGCGCACTTTCCCAGGGAAGGCGTTTTCGTCA
GTAATGGCACGCATTGGTTTGTGACCCAAAGGAATTTCTATGAACCCCAAATCATAACCACTGACAATAC
ATTTGTCTCAGGCAACTGTGATGTGGTCATTGGGATCGTGAACAACACGGTATATGATCCCCTGCAACCC
GAGTTGGATAGCTTCAAAGAGGAATTGGATAAATACTTTAAGAATCATACTTCACCCGATGTTGATCTCG
GGGACATATCAGGAATAAATGCAAGTGTCGTCAACATTCAGAAAGAGATTGATCGCCTTAATGAGGTCGC
CAAGAACTTGAATGAATCTTTGATCGACTTGCAAGAACTGGGCAAATACGAACAATATATTAAATGGCCC
TGGTACATTTGGTTGGGCTTTATCGCCGGACTTATAGCTATCGTTATGGTCACAATTATGTTGTGCTGTA
TGACTAGCTGTTGTTCCTGCTTGAAAGGATGTTGCAGTTGCGGATCTTGTTGTAAATAAAGGATCCTCTA
GAAGTTGTCTCCTCCTGCACTGACTGACTGATACAATCGATTTCTGGATCCGCAGGCCTAATCAACCTCT
GGATTACAAAATTTGTGAAAGATTGACTGGTATTCTTAACTATGTTGCTCCTTTTACGCTATGTGGATAC
GCTGCTTTAATGCCTTTGTATCATGCTATTGCTTCCCGTATGGCTTTCATTTTCTCCTCCTTGTATAAAT
CCTGGTTGCTGTCTCTTTATGAGGAGTTGTGGCCCGTTGTCAGGCAACGTGGCGTGGTGTGCACTGTGTT
TGCTGACGCAACCCCCACTGGTTGGGGCATTGCCACCACCTGTCAGCTCCTTTCCGGGACTTTCGCTTTC
CCCCTCCCTATTGCCACGGCGGAACTCATCGCCGCCTGCCTTGCCCGCTGCTGGACAGGGGCTCGGCTGT
TGGGCACTGACAATTCCGTGGTGTTGTCGGGGAAGCTGACGTCCTTTCCATGGCTGCTCGCCTGTGTTGC
CACCTGGATTCTGCGCGGGACGTCCTTCTGCTACGTCCCTTCGGCCCTCAATCCAGCGGACCTTCCTTCC
CGCGGCCTGCTGCCGGCTCTGCGGCCTCTTCCGCGTCTTCGCCTTCGCCCTCAGACGAGTCGGATCTCCC
TTTGGGCCGCCTCCCCGCCTGTCTAGCTTGACTGACTGAGATACAGCGTACCTTCAGCTCACAGACATGA
TAAGATACATTGATGAGTTTGGACAAACCACAACTAGAATGCAGTGAAAAAAATGCTTTATTTGTGAAAT
TTGTGATGCTATTGCTTTATTTGTAACCATTATAAGCTGCAATAAACAAGTTAACAACAACAATTGCATT
CATTTTATGTTTCAGGTTCAGGGGGAGGTGTGGGAGGTTTTTTAAAGCAAGTAAAACCTCTACAAATGTG
GTATTGGCCCATCTCTATCGGTATCGTAGCATAACCCCTTGGGGCCTCTAAACGGGTCTTGAGGGGTTTT
TTGTGCCCCTCGGGCCGGATTGCTATCTACCGGCATTGGCGCAGAAAAAAATGCCTGATGCGACGCTGCG
CGTCTTATACTCCCACATATGCCAGATTCAGCAACGGATACGGCTTCCCCAACTTGCCCACTTCCATACG
TGTCCTCCTTACCAGAAATTTATCCTTAAGGTCGTCAGCTATCCTGCAGGCGATCTCTCGATTTCGATCA
AGACATTCCTTTAATGGTCTTTTCTGGACACCACTAGGGGTCAGAAGTAGTTCATCAAACTTTCTTCCCT
CCCTAATCTCATTGGTTACCTTGGGCTATCGAAACTTAATTAAGCGATCTGCATCTCAATTAGTCAGCAA
CCATAGTCCCGCCCCTAACTCCGCCCATCCCGCCCCTAACTCCGCCCAGTTCCGCCCATTCTCCGCCCCA
TCGCTGACTAATTTTTTTTATTTATGCAGAGGCCGAGGCCGCCTCGGCCTCTGAGCTATTCCAGAAGTAG
TGAGGAGGCTTTTTTGGAGGCCTAGGCTTTTGCAAAGGAGGTAGCCAACATGATTGAACAAGATGGATTG
CACGCAGGTTCTCCCGCCGCTTGGGTGGAGAGGCTATTCGGCTATGACTGGGCACAACAGACAATCGGCT
GCTCTGATGCCGCCGTGTTCCGGCTGTCAGCGCAGGGGCGCCCGGTTCTTTTTGTCAAGACCGACCTGTC
CGGTGCCCTGAATGAACTCCAGGACGAGGCAGCGCGGCTATCGTGGCTGGCCACGACGGGCGTTCCTTGC
GCAGCTGTGCTCGACGTTGTCACTGAAGCGGGAAGGGACTGGCTGCTATTGGGCGAAGTGCCGGGGCAGG
ATCTCCTGTCATCTCACCTTGCTCCTGCCGAGAAAGTATCCATCATGGCTGATGCAATGCGGCGGCTGCA
TACGCTTGATCCGGCTACCTGCCCATTCGACCACCAAGCGAAACATCGCATCGAGCGAGCACGTACTCGG
ATGGAAGCCGGTCTTGTCGATCAGGATGATCTGGACGAAGAGCATCAGGGGCTCGCGCCAGCCGAACTGT
TCGCCAGGCTCAAGGCGCGGATGCCCGACGGCGAGGATCTCGTCGTGACCCACGGCGATGCCTGCTTGCC
GAATATCATGGTGGAAAATGGCCGCTTTTCTGGATTCATCGACTGTGGCCGGCTGGGTGTGGCGGACCGC
TATCAGGACATAGCGTTGGCTACCCGTGATATTGCTGAAGAGCTTGGCGGCGAATGGGCTGACCGCTTCC
TCGTGCTTTACGGTATCGCCGCTCCCGATTCGCAGCGCATCGCCTTCTATCGCCTTCTTGACGAGTTCTT
CTAGTATGTAAGCCCTGTGCCTTCTAGTTGCCAGCCATCTGTTGTTTGCCCCTCCCCCGTGCCTTCCTTG
ACCCTGGAAGGTGCCACTCCCACTGTCCTTTCCTAATAAAATGAGGAAATTGCATCGCATTGTCTGAGTA
GGTGTCATTCTATTCTGGGGGGTGGGGTGGGGCAGGACAGCAAGGGGGAGGATTGGGAAGACAATAGCAG
GCATGCTGGGGATGCGGTGGGCTCTATGGTTAATTAACCAGTCAAGTCAGCTACTTGGCGAGATCGACTT
GTCTGGGTTTCGACTACGCTCAGAATTGCGTCAGTCAAGTTCGATCTGGTCCTTGCTATTGCACCCGTTC
TCCGATTACGAGTTTCATTTAAATCATGTGAGCAAAAGGCCAGCAAAAGGCCAGGAACCGTAAAAAGGCC
GCGTTGCTGGCGTTTTTCCATAGGCTCCGCCCCCCTGACGAGCATCACAAAAATCGACGCTCAAGTCAGA
GGTGGCGAAACCCGACAGGACTATAAAGATACCAGGCGTTTCCCCCTGGAAGCTCCCTCGTGCGCTCTCC
TGTTCCGACCCTGCCGCTTACCGGATACCTGTCCGCCTTTCTCCCTTCGGGAAGCGTGGCGCTTTCTCAT
AGCTCACGCTGTAGGTATCTCAGTTCGGTGTAGGTCGTTCGCTCCAAGCTGGGCTGTGTGCACGAACCCC
CCGTTCAGCCCGACCGCTGCGCCTTATCCGGTAACTATCGTCTTGAGTCCAACCCGGTAAGACACGACTT
ATCGCCACTGGCAGCAGCCACTGGTAACAGGATTAGCAGAGCGAGGTATGTAGGCGGTGCTACAGAGTTC
TTGAAGTGGTGGCCTAACTACGGCTACACTAGAAGAACAGTATTTGGTATCTGCGCTCTGCTGAAGCCAG
TTACCTTCGGAAAAAGAGTTGGTAGCTCTTGATCCGGCAAACAAACCACCGCTGGTAGCGGTGGTTTTTT
TGTTTGCAAGCAGCAGATTACGCGCAGAAAAAAAGGATCTCAAGAAGATCCTTTGATCTTTTCTACGGGG
TCTGACGCTCAGTGGAACGAAAACTCACGTTAAGGGATTTTGGTCATGAGATTATCAAAAAGGATCTTCA
CCTAGATCCTTTTAAATTAAAAATGAAGTTTTAAATCAATCTAAAGTATATATGAGTAAACTTGGTCTGA
CAGTTACCAATGCTTAATCAGTGAGGCACCTATCTCAGCGATCTGTCTATTTCGTTCATCCATAGTTGCA
TTTAAATTTCCGAACTCTCCAAGGCCCTCGTCGGAAAATCTTCAAACCTTTCGTCCGATCCATCTTGCAG
GCTACCTCTCGAACGAACTATCGCAAGTCTCTTGGCCGGCCTTGCGCCTTGGCTATTGCTTGGCAGCGCC
TATCGCCAGGTATTACTCCAATCCCGAATATCCGAGATCGGGATCACCCGAGAGAAGTTCAACCTACATC
CTCAATCCCGATCTATCCGAGATCCGAGGAATATCGAAATCGGGGCGCGCCTGGTGTACCGAGAACGATC
CTCTCAGTGCGAGTCTCGACGATCCATATCGTTGCTTGGCAGTCAGCCAGTCGGAATCCAGCTTGGGACC
CAGGAAGTCCAATCGTCAGATATTGTACTCAAGCCTGGTCACGGCAGCGTACCGATCTGTTTAAACCTAG
ATATTGATAGTCTGATCGGTCAACGTATAATCGAGTCCTAGCTTTTGCAAACATCTATCAAGAGACAGGA
TCAGCAGGAGGCTTTCGCATGAGTATTCAACATTTCCGTGTCGCCCTTATTCCCTTTTTTGCGGCATTTT
GCCTTCCTGTTTTTGCTCACCCAGAAACGCTGGTGAAAGTAAAAGATGCTGAAGATCAGTTGGGTGCGCG
AGTGGGTTACATCGAACTGGATCTCAACAGCGGTAAGATCCTTGAGAGTTTTCGCCCCGAAGAACGCTTT
CCAATGATGAGCACTTTTAAAGTTCTGCTATGTGGCGCGGTATTATCCCGTATTGACGCCGGGCAAGAGC
AACTCGGTCGCCGCATACACTATTCTCAGAATGACTTGGTTGAGTATTCACCAGTCACAGAAAAGCATCT
TACGGATGGCATGACAGTAAGAGAATTATGCAGTGCTGCCATAACCATGAGTGATAACACTGCGGCCAAC
TTACTTCTGACAACGATTGGAGGACCGAAGGAGCTAACCGCTTTTTTGCACAACATGGGGGATCATGTAA
CTCGCCTTGATCGTTGGGAACCGGAGCTGAATGAAGCCATACCAAACGACGAGCGTGACACCACGATGCC
TGTAGCAATGGCAACAACCTTGCGTAAACTATTAACTGGCGAACTACTTACTCTAGCTTCCCGGCAACAG
TTGATAGACTGGATGGAGGCGGATAAAGTTGCAGGACCACTTCTGCGCTCGGCCCTTCCGGCTGGCTGGT
TTATTGCTGATAAATCTGGAGCCGGTGAGCGTGGGTCTCGCGGTATCATTGCAGCACTGGGGCCAGATGG
TAAGCCCTCCCGTATCGTAGTTATCTACACGACGGGGAGTCAGGCAACTATGGATGAACGAAATAGACAG
ATCGCTGAGATAGGTGCCTCACTGATTAAGCATTGGTAACCGATTCTAGGTGCATTGGCGCAGAAAAAAA
TGCCTGATGCGACGCTGCGCGTCTTATACTCCCACATATGCCAGATTCAGCAACGGATACGGCTTCCCCA
ACTTGCCCACTTCCATACGTGTCCTCCTTACCAGAAATTTATCCTTAAGATCCCGAATCGTTTAAACTCG
ACTCTGGCTCTATCGAATCTCCGTCGTTTCGAGCTTACGCGAACAGCCGTGGCGCTCATTTGCTCGTCGG
GCATCGAATCTCGTCAGCTATCGTCAGCTTACCTTTTTGGCAGCGATCGCGGCTCCCGACATCTTGGACC
ATTAGCTCCACAGGTATCTTCTTCCCTCTAGTGGTCATAACAGCAGCTTCAGCTACCTCTCAATTCAAAA
AACCCCTCAAGACCCGTTTAGAGGCCCCAAGGGGTTATGCTATCAATCGTTGCGTTACACACACAAAAAA
CCAACACACATCCATCTTCGATGGATAGCGATTTTATTATCTAACTGCTGATCGAGTGTAGCCAGATCTA
GTAATCAATTACGGGGTCATTAGTTCATAGCCCATATATGGAGTTCCGCGTTACATAACTTACGGTAAAT
GGCCCGCCTGGCTGACCGCCCAACGACCCCCGCCCATTGACGTCAATAATGACGTATGTTCCCATAGTAA
CGCCAATAGGGACTTTCCATTGACGTCAATGGGTGGAGTATTTACGGTAAACTGCCCACTTGGCAGTACA
TCAAGTGTATCATATGCCAAGTACGCCCCCTATTGACGTCAATGACGGTAAATGGCCCGCCTGGCATTAT
GCCCAGTACATGACCTTATGGGACTTTCCTACTTGGCAGTACATCTACGTATTAGTCATCGCTATTACCA
TGCTGATGCGGTTTTGGCAGTACATCAATGGGCGTGGATAGCGGTTTGACTCACGGGGATTTCCAAGTCT
CCACCCCATTGACGTCAATGGGAGTTTGTTTTGGCACCAAAATCAACGGGACTTTCCAAAATGTCGTAAC
AACTCCGCCCCATTGACGCAAATGGGCGGTAGGCGTGTACGGTGGGAGGTCTATATAAGCAGAGCTGGTT
TAGTGAACCGTCAGATCGCCTGGAGACGCCATCCACGCTGTTTTGACCTCCATAGAAGACACCGGGACCG
ATCCAGCCTCCCCTCGAAGCTTACATGTGGTACCGAGCTCGGATCCTGAGAACTTCAGGGTGAGTCTATG
GGACCCTTGATGTTTTCTTTCCCCTTCTTTTCTATGGTTAAGTTCATGTCATAGGAAGGGGAGAAGTAAC
AGGGTACACATATTGACCAAATCAGGGTAATTTTGCATTTGTAATTTTAAAAAATGCTTTCTTCTTTTAA
TATACTTTTTTGTTTATCTTATTTCTAATACTTTCCCTAATCTCTTTCTTTCAGGGCAATAATGATACAA
TGTATCATGCCTCTTTGCACCATTCTAAAGAATAACAGTGATAATTTCTGGGTTAAGGCAATAGCAATAT
TTCTGCATATAAATATTTCTGCATATAAATTGTAACTGATGTAAGAGGTTTCATATTGCTAATAGCAGCT
ACAATCCAGCTACCATTCTGCTTTTATTTTATGGTTGGGATAAGGCTGGATTATTCTGAGTCCAAGCTAG
GCCCTTTTGCTAATCATGTTCATACCTCTTATCTTCCTCCCACAGCTCCTGGGCAACGTGCTGGTCTGTG
TGCTGGCCCATCACTTTGGCAAAGGCGGCCGC
Features (pLannotate 1.2.2; 21 found; start..end, strand, type, name):
      2..3766    +  CDS            S: SPIKE_SARS2 - Experimental evidence at protein level: Swiss-Prot protein existence level 1. [Spike glycoprotein]: May down-regulate host tetherin (BST2) by lysosomal degradation, thereby counteracting its antiviral activity. From Severe acute respiratory syndrome coronavirus 2 (2019-nCoV) (SARS-CoV-2).
   3840..4428    +  misc_feature   WPRE: woodchuck hepatitis virus posttranscriptional regulatory element
   4481..4602    -  polyA_signal   SV40 poly(A) signal: SV40 polyadenylation signal
   4625..4694    -  CDS            large T antigen (fragment): large T antigen from SV40 (simian virus 40)
   4717..4763    +  terminator     T7 terminator: transcription terminator for bacteriophage T7 RNA polymerase
   4793..4929    +  terminator     rrnG terminator: transcription terminator from the E. coli ribosomal RNA rrnG operon (Albrechtsen et al., 1991)
   4974..5045    +  misc_feature   3' β-globin insulator: insulator downstream of the human β-globin locus (Farrell et al., 2002)
   5090..5286    +  promoter       SV40 promoter: SV40 early promoter
   5300..6091    +  CDS            neo: KKA2_KLEPN - Also known as kan, nptII. Experimental evidence at protein level: Swiss-Prot protein existence level 1. Resistance to kanamycin, neomycin, paromomycin, ribostamycin, butirosin and gentamicin B. From Klebsiella pneumoniae.
   6105..6329    +  polyA_signal   bGH poly(A) signal: bovine growth hormone polyadenylation signal
   6525..7113    -  rep_origin     ori: high-copy-number ColE1/pMB1/pBR322/pUC origin of replication
   7285..7349    -  CDS            bla(M) (fragment): β-lactamase lacking the signal sequence; bla(M); allows cytosolic expression of β-lactamase
   7859..8719    +  CDS            AmpR: β-lactamase; bla; confers resistance to ampicillin, carbenicillin, and related antibiotics
   8732..8868    +  terminator     rrnG terminator: transcription terminator from the E. coli ribosomal RNA rrnG operon (Albrechtsen et al., 1991)
   9020..9091    +  misc_feature   5' β-globin insulator: insulator upstream of the human β-globin locus (Farrell et al., 2002)
   9096..9142    -  terminator     T7 terminator: transcription terminator for bacteriophage T7 RNA polymerase
   9160..9208    -  polyA_signal   poly(A) signal: synthetic polyadenylation signal
   9289..9592    +  enhancer       CMV enhancer: human cytomegalovirus immediate early enhancer
   9665..9682    -  promoter       CMV promoter (fragment): human cytomegalovirus (CMV) immediate early promoter
   9745..9796    +  promoter       CMVd2 promoter: truncated human cytomegalovirus (CMV) immediate early promoter that yields moderately reduced expression relative to the full-length promoter
   9930..10405   +  intron         β-globin intron: internally truncated intron from human β-globin
