[The description below was written by a language model from this plasmid's Addgene catalogue record and pLannotate feature annotations shown in this document.]
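Description:
pTwist-SARS-CoV-2 Spike-deltaC18 A264D (GAC) is a mammalian expression plasmid of about 10.5 kb, built on the Twist pTwist-CMV-BetaGlobin-WPRE-Neo backbone. It encodes the SARS-CoV-2 spike glycoprotein carrying the single substitution A264D. The name indicates that the aspartate is specified by a GAC codon and that the spike lacks its C-terminal 18 residues, a truncation commonly used to improve spike incorporation into pseudotyped particles. The annotated spike reading frame spans roughly 3.8 kb, which fits a slightly shortened protein. In bacteria the plasmid replicates from a high-copy ColE1/pUC-type origin and is selected with ampicillin through the β-lactamase gene.

The catalogue lists the promoter as CAG. The feature table instead shows a CMV enhancer, CMV promoter segments and a truncated human β-globin intron immediately upstream of the spike gene on the circular map, matching the backbone name, so the promoter designation should be treated with some caution. Downstream of the coding sequence lie a WPRE, which enhances transcript stability and expression, and an SV40 polyadenylation signal. A separate cassette with the SV40 early promoter, the neomycin phosphotransferase gene and a bGH poly(A) signal could allow G418 selection in mammalian cells. β-globin insulator elements and bacterial and T7 terminators flank the expression units and help isolate them from neighbouring transcription.

The stated purpose is pseudovirus production. The plasmid supplies the mutant spike as the envelope protein when co-transfected with packaging and reporter components that are not part of this construct. The associated study concerns SARS-CoV-2 escape from vaccine-induced antibody immunity, which suggests use in pseudovirus neutralisation assays.
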