Addgene plasmid #212552: pTwist-SARS-CoV-2 Spike-deltaC18 A264D (GAC)
Purpose: Encodes SARS-CoV-2 spike A264D for pseudovirus production
Depositing lab: Alejandro Balazs. Depositing organization: Massachusetts General Hospital. Publication: Ongoing evolution of SARS-CoV-2 drives escape from mRNA vaccine-induced humoral immunity. Roederer AL, Cao Y, Denis KS, Sheehan ML, Li CJ, Lam EC, Gregory DJ, Poznansky MC, Iafrate AJ, Canaday DH, Gravenstein S, Garcia-Beltran WF, Balazs AB. medRxiv [Preprint]. 2024 Mar 7:2024.03.05.24303815. doi: 10.1101/2024.03.05.24303815. PubMed 38496628.
Backbone
  Vector backbone: pTwist-CMV-BetaGlobin-WPRE-Neo
  Backbone manufacturer: Twist
  Vector type: Mammalian Expression
Growth in bacteria
  Bacterial resistance: Ampicillin, 100 μg/mL
  Growth temperature: 37°C
  Growth strain: DH5alpha
  Copy number: High Copy
Gene/Insert
  Gene/Insert name: SARS-CoV-2 Spike A264D
  Species: Severe acute respiratory syndrome coronavirus 2
  Mutation: A264D
  Entrez Gene: S (a.k.a. GU280_gp02, spike glycoprotein)
  Promoter: CAG
  Cloning method: Ligation Independent Cloning
Terms and licenses: Academic/Nonprofit Terms; Industry Terms: Not Available to Industry
Depositor comments: Please visit https://www.medrxiv.org/content/10.1101/2024.03.05.24303815v1 for medRxiv preprint.
How to cite: pTwist-SARS-CoV-2 Spike-deltaC18 A264D (GAC) was a gift from Alejandro Balazs (Addgene plasmid # 212552 ; http://n2t.net/addgene:212552 ; RRID:Addgene_212552)
